LOCUS       Exported 6240 bp ds-DNA circular SYN 13-MAY-2021
DEFINITION  Empty TALE vector driven by EF1a promoter, no Puro, contains DNMT3a
            catalytic domain.
ACCESSION   .
VERSION     .
KEYWORDS    LLP245 pEF1a-TALE-DNMT3a-Wt
SOURCE      synthetic DNA construct
  ORGANISM  synthetic DNA construct
REFERENCE   1 (bases 1 to 6240)
  AUTHORS   Pflueger C, Tan D, Swain T, Nguyen TV, Pflueger J, Nefzger C, Polo
            JM, Ford E, Lister R
  TITLE     A modular dCas9-SunTag DNMT3A epigenome editing system overcomes
            pervasive off-target activity of direct fusion dCas9-DNMT3A
            constructs.
  JOURNAL   Genome Res. 2018 Jun 15. pii: gr.233049.117. doi:
            10.1101/gr.233049.117.
  PUBMED    29907613
REFERENCE   2 (bases 1 to 6240)
  AUTHORS   .
  TITLE     Direct Submission
  JOURNAL   Exported May 13, 2021 from SnapGene Server 1.1.58
            http://www.snapgene.com
FEATURES             Location/Qualifiers
     source          1..6240
                     /organism="synthetic DNA construct"
                     /mol_type="other DNA"
     primer_bind     complement(44..63)
                     /label=pRS-marker
                     /note="pRS vectors, use to sequence yeast selectable
                     marker"
     promoter        281..1459
                     /label=EF-1-alpha promoter
                     /note="strong constitutive promoter for human elongation
                     factor EF-1-alpha"
     intron          512..1450
                     /label=EF-1-alpha intron A
                     /note="intron upstream of the start codon of human
                     EF-1-alpha"
     primer_bind     1407..1427
                     /label=EF1a-F
                     /note="Human elongation factor-1a promoter, forward primer"
     CDS             1475..1501
                     /codon_start=1
                     /product="HA (human influenza hemagglutinin) epitope tag"
                     /label=HA
                     /translation="YPYDVPDYA"
     CDS             1505..1531
                     /codon_start=1
                     /product="HA (human influenza hemagglutinin) epitope tag"
                     /label=HA
                     /translation="YPYDVPDYA"
     CDS             1535..1561
                     /codon_start=1
                     /product="HA (human influenza hemagglutinin) epitope tag"
                     /label=HA
                     /translation="YPYDVPDYA"
     CDS             1571..1591
                     /codon_start=1
                     /product="nuclear localization signal of SV40 (simian virus
                     40) large T antigen"
                     /label=SV40 NLS
                     /translation="PKKKRKV"
     CDS             2303..2323
                     /codon_start=1
                     /product="nuclear localization signal of SV40 (simian virus
                     40) large T antigen"
                     /label=SV40 NLS
                     /translation="PKKKRKV"
     CDS             2366..3298
                     /codon_start=1
                     /product="catalytic domain of DNA methyltransferase 3A"
                     /label=DNMT3A catalytic domain
                     /translation="PSRLQMFFANNHDQEFDPPKVYPPVPAEKRKPIRVLSLFDGIATG
                     LLVLKDLGIQVDRYIASEVCEDSITVGMVRHQGKIMYVGDVRSVTQKHIQEWGPFDLVI
                     GGSPCNDLSIVNPARKGLYEGTGRLFFEFYRLLHDARPKEGDDRPFFWLFENVVAMGVS
                     DKRDISRFLESNPVMIDAKEVSAAHRARYFWGNLPGMNRPLASTVNDKLELQECLEHGR
                     IAKFSKVRTITTRSNSIKQGKDQHFPVFMNEKEDILWCTEMERVFGFPVHYTDVSNMSR
                     LARQRLLGRSWSVPVIRHLFAPLKEYFACV"
     intron          3452..3681
                     /label=chimeric intron
                     /note="chimera between introns from adenovirus and
                     immunoglobulin heavy chain genes"
     primer_bind     3664..3683
                     /label=pMT2-F
                     /note="Synthetic intron, forward primer"
     polyA_signal    3860..3981
                     /label=SV40 poly(A) signal
                     /note="SV40 polyadenylation signal"
     primer_bind     complement(3897..3916)
                     /label=SV40pA-R
                     /note="SV40 polyA, reverse primer"
     primer_bind     complement(4083..4099)
                     /label=M13 rev
                     /note="common sequencing primer, one of multiple similar
                     variants"
     primer_bind     complement(4083..4099)
                     /label=M13 Reverse
                     /note="In lacZ gene. Also called M13-rev"
     primer_bind     complement(4096..4118)
                     /label=M13/pUC Reverse
                     /note="In lacZ gene"
     protein_bind    4107..4123
                     /label=lac operator
                     /bound_moiety="lac repressor encoded by lacI"
                     /note="The lac repressor binds to the lac operator to
                     inhibit transcription in E. coli. This inhibition can be
                     relieved by adding lactose or
                     isopropyl-beta-D-thiogalactopyranoside (IPTG)."
     promoter        complement(4131..4161)
                     /label=lac promoter
                     /note="promoter for the E. coli lac operon"
     protein_bind    4176..4197
                     /label=CAP binding site
                     /bound_moiety="E. coli catabolite activator protein"
                     /note="CAP binding activates transcription in the presence
                     of cAMP."
     primer_bind     complement(4314..4331)
                     /label=L4440
                     /note="L4440 vector, forward primer"
     rep_origin      complement(4485..5073)
                     /direction=LEFT
                     /label=ori
                     /note="high-copy-number ColE1/pMB1/pBR322/pUC origin of
                     replication"
     primer_bind     complement(4565..4584)
                     /label=pBR322ori-F
                     /note="pBR322 origin, forward primer"
     CDS             complement(5244..6104)
                     /codon_start=1
                     /gene="bla"
                     /product="beta-lactamase"
                     /label=AmpR
                     /note="confers resistance to ampicillin, carbenicillin, and
                     related antibiotics"
                     /translation="MSIQHFRVALIPFFAAFCLPVFAHPETLVKVKDAEDQLGARVGYI
                     ELDLNSGKILESFRPEERFPMMSTFKVLLCGAVLSRIDAGQEQLGRRIHYSQNDLVEYS
                     PVTEKHLTDGMTVRELCSAAITMSDNTAANLLLTTIGGPKELTAFLHNMGDHVTRLDRW
                     EPELNEAIPNDERDTTMPVAMATTLRKLLTGELLTLASRQQLIDWMEADKVAGPLLRSA
                     LPAGWFIADKSGAGERGSRGIIAALGPDGKPSRIVVIYTTGSQATMDERNRQIAEIGAS
                     LIKHW"
     primer_bind     5867..5886
                     /label=Amp-R
                     /note="Ampicillin resistance gene, reverse primer"
     promoter        complement(6105..6209)
                     /gene="bla"
                     /label=AmpR promoter
ORIGIN
        1 gacggatcgg gagatctccc gatcccctat ggtgcactct cagtacaatc tgctctgatg
       61 ccgcatagtt aagccagtat ctgctccctg cttgtgtgtt ggaggtcgct gagtagtgcg
      121 cgagcaaaat ttaagctaca acaaggcaag gcttgaccga caattgcatg aagaatctgc
      181 ttagggttag gcgttttgcg tgcaaagatg gataaagttt taaacagaga ggaatctttg
      241 cagctaatgg accttctagg tcttgaaagg agtgggaatt ggctccggtg cccgtcagtg
      301 ggcagagcgc acatcgccca cagtccccga gaagttgggg ggaggggtcg gcaattgaac
      361 cggtgcctag agaaggtggc gcggggtaaa ctgggaaagt gatgtcgtgt actggctccg
      421 cctttttccc gagggtgggg gagaaccgta tataagtgca gtagtcgccg tgaacgttct
      481 ttttcgcaac gggtttgccg ccagaacaca ggtaagtgcc gtgtgtggtt cccgcgggcc
      541 tggcctcttt acgggttatg gcccttgcgt gccttgaatt acttccacct ggctgcagta
      601 cgtgattctt gatcccgagc ttcgggttgg aagtgggtgg gagagttcga ggccttgcgc
      661 ttaaggagcc ccttcgcctc gtgcttgagt tgaggcctgg cctgggcgct ggggccgccg
      721 cgtgcgaatc tggtggcacc ttcgcgcctg tctcgctgct ttcgataagt ctctagccat
      781 ttaaaatttt tgatgacctg ctgcgacgct ttttttctgg caagatagtc ttgtaaatgc
      841 gggccaagat ctgcacactg gtatttcggt ttttggggcc gcgggcggcg acggggcccg
      901 tgcgtcccag cgcacatgtt cggcgaggcg gggcctgcga gcgcggccac cgagaatcgg
      961 acgggggtag tctcaagctg gccggcctgc tctggtgcct ggcctcgcgc cgccgtgtat
     1021 cgccccgccc tgggcggcaa ggctggcccg gtcggcacca gttgcgtgag cggaaagatg
     1081 gccgcttccc ggccctgctg cagggagctc aaaatggagg acgcggcgct cgggagagcg
     1141 ggcgggtgag tcacccacac aaaggaaaag ggcctttccg tcctcagccg tcgcttcatg
     1201 tgactccacg gagtaccggg cgccgtccag gcacctcgat tagttctcga gcttttggag
     1261 tacgtcgtct ttaggttggg gggaggggtt ttatgcgatg gagtttcccc acactgagtg
     1321 ggtggagact gaagttaggc cagcttggca cttgatgtaa ttctccttgg aatttgccct
     1381 ttttgagttt ggatcttggt tcattctcaa gcctcagaca gtggttcaaa gtttttttct
     1441 tccatttcag gtgtcgtgac gtacggccac catgtacccc tatgacgtgc ctgattacgc
     1501 cgcttatcct tacgatgtgc ccgactatgc agcctaccca tacgatgtgc ccgactacgc
     1561 cgcaatggcc ccaaagaaga agcggaaggt cggtatccac ggagtcccag cagccgtaga
     1621 tttgagaact ttgggatatt cacagcagca gcaggaaaag atcaagccca aagtgaggtc
     1681 gacagtcgcg cagcatcacg aagccctggt gggtcatggg tttacacatg cccacatcgt
     1741 agccttgtcg cagcaccctg cagcccttgg cacggtcgcc gtcaagtacc aggacatgat
     1801 tgcggcgttg ccggaagcca cacatgaggc gatcgtcggt gtggggaaac agtggagcgg
     1861 agcccgcgcc cttgaggccc tgttgacggt cgcgggagag ctgagagggc ctccccttca
     1921 gctggacacg ggccagttgc tgaagatcgc gaagcgggga ggagtcacgg cggtcgaggc
     1981 ggtgcacgcg tggcgcaatg cgctcacggg agcacccctc aacctgacag agacgctggc
     2041 tgatgggcgt ctcggaggca gacccgcact ggagtcaatt gtggcccagc tttcgaggcc
     2101 ggaccccgcg ctggccgcac tcactaatga tcatcttgta gcgctggcct gcctcggcgg
     2161 acgacccgcc ttggatgcgg tgaagaaggg gctcccgcac gcgcctgcat tgattaagcg
     2221 gaccaacaga aggattcccg agaggacatc acatcgagtg gcaggtggcg gagggtctgg
     2281 gggaggcggt agtcaggcca gcccgaaaaa gaaaagaaaa gtgggacggg cgaaaggagg
     2341 cggtggctca ggcggtgggg gaagcccctc ccggctccag atgttcttcg ctaataacca
     2401 cgaccaggaa tttgaccctc caaaggttta cccacctgtc ccagctgaga agaggaagcc
     2461 catccgggtg ctgtctctct ttgatggaat cgctacaggg ctcctggtgc tgaaggactt
     2521 gggcattcag gtggaccgct acattgcctc ggaggtgtgt gaggactcca tcacggtggg
     2581 catggtgcgg caccagggga agatcatgta cgtcggggac gtccgcagcg tcacacagaa
     2641 gcatatccag gagtggggcc cattcgatct ggtgattggg ggcagtccct gcaatgacct
     2701 ctccatcgtc aaccctgctc gcaagggcct ctacgagggc actggccggc tgttctttga
     2761 gttctaccgc ctcctgcatg atgcgcggcc caaggaggga gatgatcgcc ccttcttctg
     2821 gctctttgag aatgtggtgg ccatgggcgt tagtgacaag agggacatct cgcgatttct
     2881 cgagtccaac cctgtgatga ttgatgccaa agaagtgtca gctgcacaca gggcccgcta
     2941 cttctggggt aaccttcccg gtatgaacag gccgttggca tccactgtga atgataagct
     3001 ggagctgcag gagtgtctgg agcatggcag gatagccaag ttcagcaaag tgaggaccat
     3061 tactacgagg tcaaactcca taaagcaggg caaagaccag cattttcctg tcttcatgaa
     3121 tgagaaagag gacatcttat ggtgcactga aatggaaagg gtatttggtt tcccagtcca
     3181 ctatactgac gtgtccaaca tgagccgctt ggcgaggcag agactgctgg gccggtcatg
     3241 gagcgtgcca gtcatccgcc acctcttcgc tccgctgaag gagtattttg cgtgtgtgga
     3301 ggtgcacacc aaccaagatc cgcttgatgc tgaagttcat acaaaccagg atcccctcga
     3361 tgccgaagtc catactaatc aggacccact ggacgcatga gggggaggct aactggaatt
     3421 aattcgctgt ctgcgagggc cagctgttgg ggtgagtact ccctctcaaa agcgggcatg
     3481 acttctgcgc taagattgtc agtttccaaa aacgaggagg atttgatatt cacctggccc
     3541 gcggtgatgc ctttgagggt ggccgcgtcc atctggtcag aaaagacaat ctttttgttg
     3601 tcaagcttga ggtgtggcag gcttgagatc tggccataca cttgagtgac aatgacatcc
     3661 actttgcctt tctctccaca ggtgtccact cccaggtcca actgcaggtc gatttaaatg
     3721 ggaattccac agcggccgca tgtctagata actgatcata atcagccata ccacatttgt
     3781 agaggtttta cttgctttaa aaaacctccc acacctcccc ctgaacctga aacataaaat
     3841 gaatgcaatt gttgttgtta acttgtttat tgcagcttat aatggttaca aataaagcaa
     3901 tagcatcaca aatttcacaa ataaagcatt tttttcactg cattctagtt gtggtttgtc
     3961 caaactcatc aatgtatctt aatgcgtcga gtgcattcta gttgtggttt gtccaaactc
     4021 atcaatgtat cttatcatgt ctgtataccg tcgacctcta gctagagctt ggcgtaatca
     4081 tggtcatagc tgtttcctgt gtgaaattgt tatccgctca caattccaca caacatacga
     4141 gccggaagca taaagtgtaa agcctggggt gcctaatgag tgagctaact cacattaatt
     4201 gcgttgcgct cactgcccgc tttccagtcg ggaaacctgt cgtgccagct gcattaatga
     4261 atcggccaac gcgcggggag aggcggtttg cgtattgggc gctcttccgc ttcctcgctc
     4321 actgactcgc tgcgctcggt cgttcggctg cggcgagcgg tatcagctca ctcaaaggcg
     4381 gtaatacggt tatccacaga atcaggggat aacgcaggaa agaacatgtg agcaaaaggc
     4441 cagcaaaagg ccaggaaccg taaaaaggcc gcgttgctgg cgtttttcca taggctccgc
     4501 ccccctgacg agcatcacaa aaatcgacgc tcaagtcaga ggtggcgaaa cccgacagga
     4561 ctataaagat accaggcgtt tccccctgga agctccctcg tgcgctctcc tgttccgacc
     4621 ctgccgctta ccggatacct gtccgccttt ctcccttcgg gaagcgtggc gctttctcat
     4681 agctcacgct gtaggtatct cagttcggtg taggtcgttc gctccaagct gggctgtgtg
     4741 cacgaacccc ccgttcagcc cgaccgctgc gccttatccg gtaactatcg tcttgagtcc
     4801 aacccggtaa gacacgactt atcgccactg gcagcagcca ctggtaacag gattagcaga
     4861 gcgaggtatg taggcggtgc tacagagttc ttgaagtggt ggcctaacta cggctacact
     4921 agaagaacag tatttggtat ctgcgctctg ctgaagccag ttaccttcgg aaaaagagtt
     4981 ggtagctctt gatccggcaa acaaaccacc gctggtagcg gtggtttttt tgtttgcaag
     5041 cagcagatta cgcgcagaaa aaaaggatct caagaagatc ctttgatctt ttctacgggg
     5101 tctgacgctc agtggaacga aaactcacgt taagggattt tggtcatgag attatcaaaa
     5161 aggatcttca cctagatcct tttaaattaa aaatgaagtt ttaaatcaat ctaaagtata
     5221 tatgagtaaa cttggtctga cagttaccaa tgcttaatca gtgaggcacc tatctcagcg
     5281 atctgtctat ttcgttcatc catagttgcc tgactccccg tcgtgtagat aactacgata
     5341 cgggagggct taccatctgg ccccagtgct gcaatgatac cgcgagaccc acgctcaccg
     5401 gctccagatt tatcagcaat aaaccagcca gccggaaggg ccgagcgcag aagtggtcct
     5461 gcaactttat ccgcctccat ccagtctatt aattgttgcc gggaagctag agtaagtagt
     5521 tcgccagtta atagtttgcg caacgttgtt gccattgcta caggcatcgt ggtgtcacgc
     5581 tcgtcgtttg gtatggcttc attcagctcc ggttcccaac gatcaaggcg agttacatga
     5641 tcccccatgt tgtgcaaaaa agcggttagc tccttcggtc ctccgatcgt tgtcagaagt
     5701 aagttggccg cagtgttatc actcatggtt atggcagcac tgcataattc tcttactgtc
     5761 atgccatccg taagatgctt ttctgtgact ggtgagtact caaccaagtc attctgagaa
     5821 tagtgtatgc ggcgaccgag ttgctcttgc ccggcgtcaa tacgggataa taccgcgcca
     5881 catagcagaa ctttaaaagt gctcatcatt ggaaaacgtt cttcggggcg aaaactctca
     5941 aggatcttac cgctgttgag atccagttcg atgtaaccca ctcgtgcacc caactgatct
     6001 tcagcatctt ttactttcac cagcgtttct gggtgagcaa aaacaggaag gcaaaatgcc
     6061 gcaaaaaagg gaataagggc gacacggaaa tgttgaatac tcatactctt cctttttcaa
     6121 tattattgaa gcatttatca gggttattgt ctcatgagcg gatacatatt tgaatgtatt
     6181 tagaaaaata aacaaatagg ggttccgcgc acatttcccc gaaaagtgcc acctgacgtc
//
