[The description below was written by a language model from this plasmid's Addgene catalogue record and the feature table of its GenBank file.]
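Description:
LLP245 pEF1a-TALE-DNMT3a-Wt is a mammalian expression plasmid of about 6.2 kb that serves as an empty acceptor for building TALE–DNA methyltransferase fusions for targeted epigenome editing. The backbone is not identified in the record. The annotated features show a high-copy ColE1/pUC-type origin and a beta-lactamase (AmpR) gene under its own promoter for propagation and ampicillin selection in E. coli, along with remnants of a lac promoter/operator region. The record specifies that there is no puromycin cassette, and no mammalian selectable marker is annotated, so the plasmid is best suited to transient transfection or to uses that do not need drug selection.

Expression is driven by the strong constitutive human EF-1-alpha promoter, including its first intron. The open reading frame begins with three tandem HA epitope tags and an SV40 nuclear localization signal. An unannotated stretch of roughly 700 bp follows, and this probably corresponds to the catalogued TALE insertion site, where a custom repeat array would be assembled to define the DNA target. The flanking TALE scaffold sequences are not explicitly annotated. A second SV40 NLS precedes the catalytic domain of human DNMT3A, which the name indicates is the wild-type, catalytically active form. The catalogue lists a C-terminal 3xTy1 tag, although it is not annotated in the feature table. A chimeric adenovirus/immunoglobulin intron and an SV40 polyadenylation signal lie downstream of the coding region.

Once a TALE array is inserted, the nuclear fusion protein should direct de novo CpG methylation to a chosen locus, and the HA and Ty1 epitopes allow detection or immunoprecipitation. The associated study compared direct DNMT3A fusions with a modular dCas9-SunTag system with respect to off-target methylation.
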