Addgene plasmid #100937: LLP245 pEF1a-TALE-DNMT3a-Wt
Purpose: Empty TALE vector driven by EF1a promoter, no Puro, contains DNMT3a catalytic domain
Depositing lab: Ryan Lister. Depositing organization: University of Western Australia. Publication: A modular dCas9-SunTag DNMT3A epigenome editing system overcomes pervasive off-target activity of direct fusion dCas9-DNMT3A constructs. Pflueger C, Tan D, Swain T, Nguyen TV, Pflueger J, Nefzger C, Polo JM, Ford E, Lister R. Genome Res. 2018 Jun 15. pii: gr.233049.117. doi: 10.1101/gr.233049.117. PubMed 29907613.
Backbone
  Vector backbone: Unkown
  Backbone manufacturer: Ethan Ford
  Backbone size w/o insert (bp): 4295
  Total vector size (bp): 6239
  Vector type: Mammalian Expression, TALEN
Growth in bacteria
  Bacterial resistance: Ampicillin, 100 μg/mL
  Growth temperature: 30°C
  Growth strain: NEB Stable
  Copy number: Unknown
Gene/Insert
  Gene/Insert name: TALE insertion site, DNMT3a catalytic domain
  Species: H. sapiens (human), Synthetic
  Insert size (bp): 1923
  Entrez Gene: DNMT3A (a.k.a. DNMT3A2, HESJAS, M.HsaIIIA, TBRS)
  Tag / fusion protein: 3xHA (N terminal on insert); 3xTy1 (C terminal on insert)
Terms and licenses: Academic/Nonprofit Terms; Industry Terms: Not Available to Industry
How to cite: LLP245 pEF1a-TALE-DNMT3a-Wt was a gift from Ryan Lister (Addgene plasmid # 100937 ; http://n2t.net/addgene:100937 ; RRID:Addgene_100937)
